>Addgene plasmid #223084 | pCMV-T7-SpCas9(MWKYQS)-P2A-EGFP (RAS2898) | addgene full sequence | sequence record 447682 | Addgene NGS Result
CATTAATGAATCGGCCAACGCGCGGGGAGAGGCGGTTTGCGTATTGGGCGCTCTTCCGCTTCCTCGCTCA
CTGACTCGCTGCGCTCGGTCGTTCGGCTGCGGCGAGCGGTATCAGCTCACTCAAAGGCGGTAATACGGTT
ATCCACAGAATCAGGGGATAACGCAGGAAAGAACATGTGAGCAAAAGGCCAGCAAAAGGCCAGGAACCGT
AAAAAGGCCGCGTTGCTGGCGTTTTTCCATAGGCTCCGCCCCCCTGACGAGCATCACAAAAATCGACGCT
CAAGTCAGAGGTGGCGAAACCCGACAGGACTATAAAGATACCAGGCGTTTCCCCCTGGAAGCTCCCTCGT
GCGCTCTCCTGTTCCGACCCTGCCGCTTACCGGATACCTGTCCGCCTTTCTCCCTTCGGGAAGCGTGGCG
CTTTCTCATAGCTCACGCTGTAGGTATCTCAGTTCGGTGTAGGTCGTTCGCTCCAAGCTGGGCTGTGTGC
ACGAACCCCCCGTTCAGCCCGACCGCTGCGCCTTATCCGGTAACTATCGTCTTGAGTCCAACCCGGTAAG
ACACGACTTATCGCCACTGGCAGCAGCCACTGGTAACAGGATTAGCAGAGCGAGGTATGTAGGCGGTGCT
ACAGAGTTCTTGAAGTGGTGGCCTAACTACGGCTACACTAGAAGAACAGTATTTGGTATCTGCGCTCTGC
TGAAGCCAGTTACCTTCGGAAAAAGAGTTGGTAGCTCTTGATCCGGCAAACAAACCACCGCTGGTAGCGG
TGGTTTTTTTGTTTGCAAGCAGCAGATTACGCGCAGAAAAAAAGGATCTCAAGAAGATCCTTTGATCTTT
TCTACGGGGTCTGACGCTCAGTGGAACGAAAACTCACGTTAAGGGATTTTGGTCATGAGATTATCAAAAA
GGATCTTCACCTAGATCCTTTTAAATTAAAAATGAAGTTTTAAATCAATCTAAAGTATATATGAGTAAAC
TTGGTCTGACAGTTACCAATGCTTAATCAGTGAGGCACCTATCTCAGCGATCTGTCTATTTCGTTCATCC
ATAGTTGCCTGACTCCCCGTCGTGTAGATAACTACGATACGGGAGGGCTTACCATCTGGCCCCAGTGCTG
CAATGATACCGCGAGACCCACGCTCACCGGCTCCAGATTTATCAGCAATAAACCAGCCAGCCGGAAGGGC
CGAGCGCAGAAGTGGTCCTGCAACTTTATCCGCCTCCATCCAGTCTATTAATTGTTGCCGGGAAGCTAGA
GTAAGTAGTTCGCCAGTTAATAGTTTGCGCAACGTTGTTGCCATTGCTACAGGCATCGTGGTGTCACGCT
CGTCGTTTGGTATGGCTTCATTCAGCTCCGGTTCCCAACGATCAAGGCGAGTTACATGATCCCCCATGTT
GTGCAAAAAAGCGGTTAGCTCCTTCGGTCCTCCGATCGTTGTCAGAAGTAAGTTGGCCGCAGTGTTATCA
CTCATGGTTATGGCAGCACTGCATAATTCTCTTACTGTCATGCCATCCGTAAGATGCTTTTCTGTGACTG
GTGAGTACTCAACCAAGTCATTCTGAGAATAGTGTATGCGGCGACCGAGTTGCTCTTGCCCGGCGTCAAT
ACGGGATAATACCGCGCCACATAGCAGAACTTTAAAAGTGCTCATCATTGGAAAACGTTCTTCGGGGCGA
AAACTCTCAAGGATCTTACCGCTGTTGAGATCCAGTTCGATGTAACCCACTCGTGCACCCAACTGATCTT
CAGCATCTTTTACTTTCACCAGCGTTTCTGGGTGAGCAAAAACAGGAAGGCAAAATGCCGCAAAAAAGGG
AATAAGGGCGACACGGAAATGTTGAATACTCATACTCTTCCTTTTTCAATATTATTGAAGCATTTATCAG
GGTTATTGTCTCATGAGCGGATACATATTTGAATGTATTTAGAAAAATAAACAAATAGGGGTTCCGCGCA
CATTTCCCCGAAAAGTGCCACCTGACGTCGACGGATCGGGAGATCGATCTCCCGATCCCCTAGGGTCGAC
TCTCAGTACAATCTGCTCTGATGCCGCATAGTTAAGCCAGTATCTGCTCCCTGCTTGTGTGTTGGAGGTC
GCTGAGTAGTGCGCGAGCAAAATTTAAGCTACAACAAGGCAAGGCTTGACCGACAATTGCATGAAGAATC
TGCTTAGGGTTAGGCGTTTTGCGCTGCTTCGCGATGTACGGGCCAGATATACGCGTTGACATTGATTATT
GACTAGTTATTAATAGTAATCAATTACGGGGTCATTAGTTCATAGCCCATATATGGAGTTCCGCGTTACA
TAACTTACGGTAAATGGCCCGCCTGGCTGACCGCCCAACGACCCCCGCCCATTGACGTCAATAATGACGT
ATGTTCCCATAGTAACGCCAATAGGGACTTTCCATTGACGTCAATGGGTGGAGTATTTACGGTAAACTGC
CCACTTGGCAGTACATCAAGTGTATCATATGCCAAGTACGCCCCCTATTGACGTCAATGACGGTAAATGG
CCCGCCTGGCATTATGCCCAGTACATGACCTTATGGGACTTTCCTACTTGGCAGTACATCTACGTATTAG
TCATCGCTATTACCATGGTGATGCGGTTTTGGCAGTACATCAATGGGCGTGGATAGCGGTTTGACTCACG
GGGATTTCCAAGTCTCCACCCCATTGACGTCAATGGGAGTTTGTTTTGGCACCAAAATCAACGGGACTTT
CCAAAATGTCGTAACAACTCCGCCCCATTGACGCAAATGGGCGGTAGGCGTGTACGGTGGGAGGTCTATA
TAAGCAGAGCTGGTTTAGTGAACCGTCAGATCCGCTAGAGATCCGCGGCCGCTAATACGACTCACTATAG
GGAGAGCCGCCACCATGGACAAGAAGTACAGCATCGGCCTGGACATCGGCACCAACTCTGTGGGCTGGGC
CGTGATCACCGACGAGTACAAGGTGCCCAGCAAGAAATTCAAGGTGCTGGGCAACACCGACCGGCACAGC
ATCAAGAAGAACCTGATCGGAGCCCTGCTGTTCGACAGCGGCGAAACAGCCGAGGCCACCCGGCTGAAGA
GAACCGCCAGAAGAAGATACACCAGACGGAAGAACCGGATCTGCTATCTGCAAGAGATCTTCAGCAACGA
GATGGCCAAGGTGGACGACAGCTTCTTCCACAGACTGGAAGAGTCCTTCCTGGTGGAAGAGGATAAGAAG
CACGAGCGGCACCCCATCTTCGGCAACATCGTGGACGAGGTGGCCTACCACGAGAAGTACCCCACCATCT
ACCACCTGAGAAAGAAACTGGTGGACAGCACCGACAAGGCCGACCTGCGGCTGATCTATCTGGCCCTGGC
CCACATGATCAAGTTCCGGGGCCACTTCCTGATCGAGGGCGACCTGAACCCCGACAACAGCGACGTGGAC
AAGCTGTTCATCCAGCTGGTGCAGACCTACAACCAGCTGTTCGAGGAAAACCCCATCAACGCCAGCGGCG
TGGACGCCAAGGCCATCCTGTCTGCCAGACTGAGCAAGAGCAGACGGCTGGAAAATCTGATCGCCCAGCT
GCCCGGCGAGAAGAAGAATGGCCTGTTCGGAAACCTGATTGCCCTGAGCCTGGGCCTGACCCCCAACTTC
AAGAGCAACTTCGACCTGGCCGAGGATGCCAAACTGCAGCTGAGCAAGGACACCTACGACGACGACCTGG
ACAACCTGCTGGCCCAGATCGGCGACCAGTACGCCGACCTGTTTCTGGCCGCCAAGAACCTGTCCGACGC
CATCCTGCTGAGCGACATCCTGAGAGTGAACACCGAGATCACCAAGGCCCCCCTGAGCGCCTCTATGATC
AAGAGATACGACGAGCACCACCAGGACCTGACCCTGCTGAAAGCTCTCGTGCGGCAGCAGCTGCCTGAGA
AGTACAAAGAGATTTTCTTCGACCAGAGCAAGAACGGCTACGCCGGCTACATTGACGGCGGAGCCAGCCA
GGAAGAGTTCTACAAGTTCATCAAGCCCATCCTGGAAAAGATGGACGGCACCGAGGAACTGCTCGTGAAG
CTGAACAGAGAGGACCTGCTGCGGAAGCAGCGGACCTTCGACAACGGCAGCATCCCCCACCAGATCCACC
TGGGAGAGCTGCACGCCATTCTGCGGCGGCAGGAAGATTTTTACCCATTCCTGAAGGACAACCGGGAAAA
GATCGAGAAGATCCTGACCTTCCGCATCCCCTACTACGTGGGCCCTCTGGCCAGGGGAAACAGCAGATTC
GCCTGGATGACCAGAAAGAGCGAGGAAACCATCACCCCCTGGAACTTCGAGGAAGTGGTGGACAAGGGCG
CTTCCGCCCAGAGCTTCATCGAGCGGATGACCAACTTCGATAAGAACCTGCCCAACGAGAAGGTGCTGCC
CAAGCACAGCCTGCTGTACGAGTACTTCACCGTGTATAACGAGCTGACCAAAGTGAAATACGTGACCGAG
GGAATGAGAAAGCCCGCCTTCCTGAGCGGCGAGCAGAAAAAGGCCATCGTGGACCTGCTGTTCAAGACCA
ACCGGAAAGTGACCGTGAAGCAGCTGAAAGAGGACTACTTCAAGAAAATCGAGTGCTTCGACTCCGTGGA
AATCTCCGGCGTGGAAGATCGGTTCAACGCCTCCCTGGGCACATACCACGATCTGCTGAAAATTATCAAG
GACAAGGACTTCCTGGACAATGAGGAAAACGAGGACATTCTGGAAGATATCGTGCTGACCCTGACACTGT
TTGAGGACAGAGAGATGATCGAGGAACGGCTGAAAACCTATGCCCACCTGTTCGACGACAAAGTGATGAA
GCAGCTGAAGCGGCGGAGATACACCGGCTGGGGCAGGCTGAGCCGGAAGCTGATCAACGGCATCCGGGAC
AAGCAGTCCGGCAAGACAATCCTGGATTTCCTGAAGTCCGACGGCTTCGCCAACAGAAACTTCATGCAGC
TGATCCACGACGACAGCCTGACCTTTAAAGAGGACATCCAGAAAGCCCAGGTGTCCGGCCAGGGCGATAG
CCTGCACGAGCACATTGCCAATCTGGCCGGCAGCCCCGCCATTAAGAAGGGCATCCTGCAGACAGTGAAG
GTGGTGGACGAGCTCGTGAAAGTGATGGGCCGGCACAAGCCCGAGAACATCGTGATCGAAATGGCCAGAG
AGAACCAGACCACCCAGAAGGGACAGAAGAACAGCCGCGAGAGAATGAAGCGGATCGAAGAGGGCATCAA
AGAGCTGGGCAGCCAGATCCTGAAAGAACACCCCGTGGAAAACACCCAGCTGCAGAACGAGAAGCTGTAC
CTGTACTACCTGCAGAATGGGCGGGATATGTACGTGGACCAGGAACTGGACATCAACCGGCTGTCCGACT
ACGATGTGGACCATATCGTGCCTCAGAGCTTTCTGAAGGACGACTCCATCGACAACAAGGTGCTGACCAG
AAGCGACAAGAACCGGGGCAAGAGCGACAACGTGCCCTCCGAAGAGGTCGTGAAGAAGATGAAGAACTAC
TGGCGGCAGCTGCTGAACGCCAAGCTGATTACCCAGAGAAAGTTCGACAATCTGACCAAGGCCGAGAGAG
GCGGCCTGAGCGAACTGGATAAGGCCGGCTTCATCAAGAGACAGCTGGTGGAAACCCGGCAGATCACAAA
GCACGTGGCACAGATCCTGGACTCCCGGATGAACACTAAGTACGACGAGAATGACAAGCTGATCCGGGAA
GTGAAAGTGATCACCCTGAAGTCCAAGCTGGTGTCCGATTTCCGGAAGGATTTCCAGTTTTACAAAGTGC
GCGAGATCAACAACTACCACCACGCCCACGACGCCTACCTGAACGCCGTCGTGGGAACCGCCCTGATCAA
AAAGTACCCTAAGCTGGAAAGCGAGTTCGTGTACGGCGACTACAAGGTGTACGACGTGCGGAAGATGATC
GCCAAGAGCGAGCAGGAAATCGGCAAGGCTACCGCCAAGTACTTCTTCTACAGCAACATCATGAACTTTT
TCAAGACCGAGATTACCCTGGCCAACGGCGAGATCCGGAAGCGGCCTCTGATCGAGACAAACGGCGAAAC
CGGGGAGATCGTGTGGGATAAGGGCCGGGATTTTGCCACCGTGCGGAAAGTGCTGAGCATGCCCCAAGTG
AATATCGTGAAAAAGACCGAGGTGCAGACAGGCGGCTTCAGCAAAGAGTCTATCCTGCCCAAGAGGAACA
GCGATAAGCTGATCGCCAGAAAGAAGGACTGGGACCCTAAGAAGTACGGCGGCTTCATGTGGCCCACCGT
GGCCTATTCTGTGCTGGTGGTGGCCAAAGTGGAAAAGGGCAAGTCCAAGAAACTGAAGAGTGTGAAAGAG
CTGCTGGGGATCACCATCATGGAAAGAAGCAGCTTCGAGAAGAATCCCATCGACTTTCTGGAAGCCAAGG
GCTACAAAGAAGTGAAAAAGGACCTGATCATCAAGCTGCCTAAGTACTCCCTGTTCGAGCTGGAAAACGG
CCGGAAGAGAATGCTGGCCTCTGCCAAGTACCTGCAGAAGGGAAACGAACTGGCCCTGCCCTCCAAATAT
GTGAACTTCCTGTACCTGGCCAGCCACTATGAGAAGCTGAAGGGCTCCCCCGAGGATAATGAGCAGAAAC
AGCTGTTTGTGGAACAGCACAAGCACTACCTGGACGAGATCATCGAGCAGATCAGCGAGTTCTCCAAGAG
AGTGATCCTGGCCGACGCTAATCTGGACAAAGTGCTGTCCGCCTACAACAAGCACCGGGATAAGCCCATC
AGAGAGCAGGCCGAGAATATCATCCACCTGTTTACCCTGACCAATCTGGGAGCCCCTGCCGCCTTCAAGT
ACTTTGACACCACCATCGACCGGAAGCAGTACAGCAGCACCAAAGAGGTGCTGGACGCCACCCTGATCCA
CCAGAGCATCACCGGCCTGTACGAGACACGGATCGACCTGTCTCAGCTGGGAGGCGACGGATCCGGCGGA
GGCGGAAGCGGGAAAAGAACCGCCGACGGCAGCGAATTCGAGCCCAAGAAGAAGAGGAAAGTCTCGAGCG
GAGGCGACTACAAAGACCATGACGGTGATTATAAAGATCATGACATCGATTACAAGGATGACGATGACAA
GGGAGGCGGTGGAAGCGGCGCAACAAACTTCTCTCTGCTGAAACAAGCCGGAGATGTCGAAGAGAATCCT
GGACCGATGGTGAGCAAGGGCGAGGAGCTGTTCACCGGGGTGGTGCCCATCCTGGTCGAGCTGGACGGCG
ACGTAAACGGCCACAAGTTCAGCGTGTCCGGCGAGGGCGAGGGCGATGCCACCTACGGCAAGCTGACCCT
GAAGTTCATCTGCACCACCGGCAAGCTGCCCGTGCCCTGGCCCACCCTCGTGACCACCCTGACCTACGGC
GTGCAGTGCTTCAGCCGCTACCCCGACCACATGAAGCAGCACGACTTCTTCAAGTCCGCCATGCCCGAAG
GCTACGTCCAGGAGCGCACCATCTTCTTCAAGGACGACGGCAACTACAAGACCCGCGCCGAGGTGAAGTT
CGAGGGCGACACCCTGGTGAACCGCATCGAGCTGAAGGGCATCGACTTCAAGGAGGACGGCAACATCCTG
GGGCACAAGCTGGAGTACAACTACAACAGCCACAACGTCTATATCATGGCCGACAAGCAGAAGAACGGCA
TCAAGGTGAACTTCAAGATCCGCCACAACATCGAGGACGGCAGCGTGCAGCTCGCCGACCACTACCAGCA
GAACACCCCCATCGGCGACGGCCCCGTGCTGCTGCCCGACAACCACTACCTGAGCACCCAGTCCGCCCTG
AGCAAAGACCCCAACGAGAAGCGCGATCACATGGTCCTGCTGGAGTTCGTGACCGCCGCCGGGATCACTC
TCGGCATGGACGAGCTGTACAAGTGACCGGTCATCATCACCATCACCATTGAGTTTAAACCCGCTGATCA
GCCTCGACTGTGCCTTCTAGTTGCCAGCCATCTGTTGTTTGCCCCTCCCCCGTGCCTTCCTTGACCCTGG
AAGGTGCCACTCCCACTGTCCTTTCCTAATAAAATGAGGAAATTGCATCGCATTGTCTGAGTAGGTGTCA
TTCTATTCTGGGGGGTGGGGTGGGGCAGGACAGCAAGGGGGAGGATTGGGAAGACAATAGCAGGCATGCT
GGGGATGCGGTGGGCTCTATGGCTTCTGAGGCGGAAAGAACCAGCTGGGGCTCGATACCGTCGACCTCTA
GCTAGAGCTTGGCGTAATCATGGTCATAGCTGTTTCCTGTGTGAAATTGTTATCCGCTCACAATTCCACA
CAACATACGAGCCGGAAGCATAAAGTGTAAAGCCTAGGGTGCCTAATGAGTGAGCTAACTCACATTAATT
GCGTTGCGCTCACTGCCCGCTTTCCAGTCGGGAAACCTGTCGTGCCAGCTG
Features (pLannotate 1.2.2; 18 found; start..end, strand, type, name):
    234..822     -  rep_origin     ori: high-copy-number ColE1/pMB1/pBR322/pUC origin of replication
    993..1853    -  CDS            AmpR: β-lactamase; bla; confers resistance to ampicillin, carbenicillin, and related antibiotics
   1854..1958    -  promoter       AmpR promoter: bla
   2029..2073    -  misc_feature   bom (fragment): basis of mobility region from pBR322
   2228..2607    +  enhancer       CMV enhancer: human cytomegalovirus immediate early enhancer
   2608..2811    +  promoter       CMV promoter: human cytomegalovirus (CMV) immediate early promoter
   2853..2871    +  promoter       T7 promoter: promoter for bacteriophage T7 RNA polymerase
   2885..4603    +  CDS            Cas9(N): N-terminal portion of Streptococcus pyogenes Cas9 (Zetsche et al., 2015)
   4490..6988    +  CDS            Cas9(C): C-terminal portion of Streptococcus pyogenes Cas9 (Zetsche et al., 2015)
   7076..7141    +  CDS            3xFLAG: three tandem FLAG® epitope tags, followed by an enterokinase cleavage site
   7217..7933    +  CDS            EGFP: EGFP is a basic (constitutively fluorescent) green fluorescent protein published in 1996, derived from Aequorea victoria. It is reported to be a rapidly-maturing weak dimer with moderate acid sensitivity.
   7988..8212    +  polyA_signal   bGH poly(A) signal: bovine growth hormone polyadenylation signal
   8216..8237    +  promoter       SV40 promoter (fragment): SV40 enhancer and early promoter
   8242..8258    +  misc_feature   MCS (fragment): pBluescript multiple cloning site
   8307..8323    -  protein_bind   lac operator: The lac repressor binds to the lac operator to inhibit transcription in E. coli. This inhibition can be relieved by adding lactose or isopropyl-β-D-thiogalactopyranoside (IPTG). lac repressor encoded by lacI
   8331..8361    -  promoter       lac promoter: promoter for the E. coli lac operon
   8376..8397    -  protein_bind   CAP binding site: CAP binding activates transcription in the presence of cAMP. E. coli catabolite activator protein
   8410..51      -  CDS            lacI (fragment) (across the origin): lac repressor; lacI; The lac repressor binds to the lac operator to inhibit transcription in E. coli. This inhibition can be relieved by adding lactose or isopropyl-β-D-thiogalactopyranoside (IPTG).
