[The description below was written by a language model from this plasmid's Addgene catalogue record and pLannotate feature annotations shown in this document.]
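Description:
pCMV-T7-SpCas9(MWKYQS)-P2A-EGFP (RAS2898) is an 8,451 nt mammalian expression and CRISPR plasmid derived from the parental pCMV-T7-SpCas9-P2A-EGFP backbone by Gibson cloning. It is propagated in E. coli as a high-copy plasmid through a ColE1/pUC-type origin and is selected with ampicillin via the β-lactamase gene and its native promoter. Short remnants of lac regulatory elements (lac promoter, operator, CAP site, a lacI fragment), a bom fragment, an SV40 promoter fragment and a piece of a multiple cloning site are also annotated; these appear to be backbone leftovers rather than functional parts of the payload.

The payload is a human codon-optimized Streptococcus pyogenes Cas9 nuclease carrying six substitutions (D1135M, S1136W, G1218K, E1219Y, R1335Q, T1337S), summarized by the "MWKYQS" label. The feature table annotates the Cas9 coding region as two overlapping N- and C-terminal segments, which together correspond to the single continuous open reading frame. According to the record, the C terminus is fused to a bipartite nuclear localization signal and a 3xFLAG epitope, followed by a P2A self-cleaving peptide and EGFP, so that one transcript yields nuclear-targeted, epitope-tagged Cas9 and a separate green fluorescent marker for identifying or sorting transfected cells. The NLS and P2A are not individually annotated in the table. Transcription is driven by the CMV enhancer and immediate early promoter in human cells and terminated by the bGH polyadenylation signal. A T7 promoter placed just upstream of the coding sequence additionally permits transcription by T7 RNA polymerase, for example in vitro. The mutated positions and the associated publication indicate that this is one of a set of engineered SpCas9 variants with altered PAM preference. The plasmid encodes no guide RNA, which must be supplied separately.
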