Addgene plasmid #223084: pCMV-T7-SpCas9(MWKYQS)-P2A-EGFP (RAS2898)
Purpose: pCMV and pT7 Human expression plasmid for SpCas9 enzyme with MWKYQS amino acids at positions 1135,1136,1218,1219,1335,T1337 with C-term BPNLS-P2A-EGFP
Depositing lab: Benjamin Kleinstiver. Depositing organization: Massachusetts General Hospital. Publication: Custom CRISPR-Cas9 PAM variants via scalable engineering and machine learning. Silverstein RA, Kim N, Kroell AS, Walton RT, Delano J, Butcher RM, Pacesa M, Smith BK, Christie KA, Ha LL, Meis RJ, Clark AB, Spinner AD, Lazzarotto CR, Li Y, Matsubara A, Urbina EO, Dahl GA, Correia BE, Marks DS, Tsai SQ, Pinello L, De Ravin SS, Liu Q, Kleinstiver BP. Nature. 2025 Apr 22. doi: 10.1038/s41586-025-09021-y. PubMed 40262634.
Backbone
  Vector backbone: pCMV-T7-SpCas9-P2A-EGFP (RTW3027)
  Backbone manufacturer: Benjamin Kleinstiver, Addgene plasmid #139987
  Vector type: Mammalian Expression, CRISPR
Growth in bacteria
  Bacterial resistance: Ampicillin, 100 μg/mL
  Growth temperature: 37°C
  Growth strain: DH5alpha
  Copy number: High Copy
Gene/Insert
  Gene/Insert name: human codon optimized nuclease SpCas9(MWKYQS)-P2A-EGFP (alt names: RAS2898; SpCas9(MWKYQS))
  Species: Synthetic
  Mutation: SpCas9(MWKYQS)=D1135M, S1136W, G1218K, E1219Y, R1335Q, T1337S
  Promoter: CMV and T7
  Tag / fusion protein: BPNLS-3xFLAG-P2A-EGFP (C terminal on insert)
  Cloning method: Gibson Cloning
  Sequencing primers: 5′ oBK6928-CCAAGTCTCCACCCCATTGACG; 3′ oBK219-GGGAGTGGCACCTTCCAGGGTC
Terms and licenses: Academic/Nonprofit Terms; Industry Terms: Not Available to Industry
How to cite: pCMV-T7-SpCas9(MWKYQS)-P2A-EGFP (RAS2898) was a gift from Benjamin Kleinstiver (Addgene plasmid # 223084 ; http://n2t.net/addgene:223084 ; RRID:Addgene_223084)
